Addgene plasmid #112940: CytERM-LSS-SGFP2
Purpose: In vivo visualization of the ER (can be used for colocalization studies and the OSER assay)
Depositing lab: Dorus Gadella.
Backbone
  Vector backbone: pEGFP-C1
  Backbone manufacturer: Clontech
  Vector type: Mammalian Expression
Growth in bacteria
  Bacterial resistance: Kanamycin, 50 μg/mL
  Growth temperature: 37°C
  Growth strain: DH5alpha
  Copy number: High Copy
Gene/Insert
  Gene/Insert name: CytERM
  Species: Synthetic
  Promoter: CMV
  Tag / fusion protein: LSS-SGFP2 (C terminal on insert)
  Cloning method: Restriction Enzyme; 5′ cloning site unknown (unknown if destroyed)
Terms and licenses: Academic/Nonprofit Terms; Industry Terms: Not Available to Industry
How to cite: CytERM-LSS-SGFP2 was a gift from Dorus Gadella (Addgene plasmid # 112940 ; http://n2t.net/addgene:112940 ; RRID:Addgene_112940)
