[The description below was written by a language model from this plasmid's Addgene catalogue record and pLannotate feature annotations shown in this document.]
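Description:
CytERM-LSS-SGFP2 is a mammalian expression plasmid built on the Clontech pEGFP-C1 backbone, designed to label the endoplasmic reticulum in living cells. It is maintained in E. coli as a high-copy plasmid through a ColE1/pUC-type origin and selected with kanamycin. The resistance gene is the Tn5 aminoglycoside phosphotransferase (NeoR/KanR). It sits behind tandem bacterial (bla) and SV40 early promoters and is terminated by the HSV TK polyadenylation signal, so the same cassette can in principle support G418 selection in mammalian cells. An f1 origin is also present, a standard backbone element that allows single-stranded DNA production.

The expression cassette is driven by the human CMV immediate-early enhancer and promoter and ends in the SV40 poly(A) signal. The insert, CytERM, is annotated as a short fragment of rabbit cytochrome P450 2C1, which serves here as an ER-targeting sequence. The catalogue lists the insert species as synthetic. It is joined through residual multiple cloning site sequence to a C-terminal fluorescent protein that the catalogue names LSS-SGFP2. The automated annotation labels this reading frame as mGold, most likely because it matched a related GFP-family protein rather than the exact variant, so the catalogue name should be taken as the identity. Several small hits in the table (RSF ori, large T antigen, ble and bGH poly(A) fragments) appear to be partial matches rather than functional parts.

The stated uses are ER visualisation in vivo, colocalisation studies, and the OSER (organised smooth ER) assay. In that assay, an ER-membrane-anchored fluorescent protein reports its tendency to oligomerise by reorganising the ER into stacked structures.
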