Features (pLannotate 1.2.2; 17 found; start..end, strand, type, name):
      1..29      +  rep_origin     RSF ori (fragment): Plasmids containing the RSF 1030 origin of replication can be propagated in E. coli cells that contain additional plasmids with compatible origins.
     97..400     +  enhancer       CMV enhancer: human cytomegalovirus immediate early enhancer
    401..604     +  promoter       CMV promoter: human cytomegalovirus (CMV) immediate early promoter
    627..650     +  misc_feature   MCS (fragment): multiple cloning site
    694..780     +  CDS            CYP2C1 (fragment): CP2C1_RABIT - Experimental evidence at protein level: Swiss-Prot protein existence level 1. Cytochromes P450 are a group of heme-thiolate monooxygenases. In liver microsomes, this enzyme is involved in an NADPH-dependent electron transport pathway. It oxidizes a variety of structurally unrelated compounds, including steroids, fatty acids, and xenobiotics. From Oryctolagus cuniculus (Rabbit).
    775..818     +  misc_feature   MCS (fragment): multiple cloning site
    832..1551    +  CDS            mGold: photostable derivative of mVenus (Lee et al., 2020) mammalian codon-optimized
   1567..1650    +  CDS            large T antigen (fragment): large T antigen from SV40 (simian virus 40)
   1673..1794    +  polyA_signal   SV40 poly(A) signal: SV40 polyadenylation signal
   1828..2256    -  rep_origin     f1 ori (sequence partly withheld): f1 bacteriophage origin of replication; arrow indicates direction of (+) strand synthesis
   2283..2387    +  promoter       AmpR promoter: bla
   2389..2746    +  promoter       SV40 promoter: SV40 enhancer and early promoter
   2781..3575    +  CDS            NeoR/KanR: aminoglycoside phosphotransferase from Tn5; aph(3')-II (or nptII); confers resistance to neomycin, kanamycin, and G418 (Geneticin®)
   3596..3748    +  CDS            ble (fragment): BLE_KLEPN - Experimental evidence at protein level: Swiss-Prot protein existence level 1. Binding protein with a strong affinity to the bleomycin family of antibiotics. Binds to CL990; an antimitotic-antibiotic compound. From Klebsiella pneumoniae.
   3807..3854    +  polyA_signal   HSV TK poly(A) signal: herpes simplex virus thymidine kinase polyadenylation signal (Cole and Stacy, 1985)
   3945..3961    -  polyA_signal   bGH poly(A) signal (fragment): bovine growth hormone polyadenylation signal
   4183..4771    +  rep_origin     ori: high-copy-number ColE1/pMB1/pBR322/pUC origin of replication
>Addgene plasmid #112940 | CytERM-LSS-SGFP2 | addgene full sequence | sequence record 222554 | Addgene NGS Result
CCTGATTCTGTGGATAACCGTATTACCGCCATGCATTAGTTATTAATAGTAATCAATTACGGGGTCATTA
GTTCATAGCCCATATATGGAGTTCCGCGTTACATAACTTACGGTAAATGGCCCGCCTGGCTGACCGCCCA
ACGACCCCCGCCCATTGACGTCAATAATGACGTATGTTCCCATAGTAACGCCAATAGGGACTTTCCATTG
ACGTCAATGGGTGGAGTATTTACGGTAAACTGCCCACTTGGCAGTACATCAAGTGTATCATATGCCAAGT
ACGCCCCCTATTGACGTCAATGACGGTAAATGGCCCGCCTGGCATTATGCCCAGTACATGACCTTATGGG
ACTTTCCTACTTGGCAGTACATCTACGTATTAGTCATCGCTATTACCATGGTGATGCGGTTTTGGCAGTA
CATCAATGGGCGTGGATAGCGGTTTGACTCACGGGGATTTCCAAGTCTCCACCCCATTGACGTCAATGGG
AGTTTGTTTTGGCACCAAAATCAACGGGACTTTCCAAAATGTCGTAACAACTCCGCCCCATTGACGCAAA
TGGGCGGTAGGCGTGTACGGTGGGAGGTCTATATAAGCAGAGCTGGTTTAGTGAACCGTCAGATCCGCTA
GCGCTACCGGACTCAGATCTGGTACCCCTTGCAGCTTCCAGTTGTCAGGAAGAGAAGGCTCCCATGGATC
CTGTGGTGGTGCTGGGGCTCTGTCTCTCCTGTTTGCTTCTCCTTTCACTCTGGAAACAGAGCTATGGGGG
AGGGAAGCTTCGAATTCTGCAGTCGACGGTACCGCGGGCCCGGGATCCACCGGTCGCCACCATGGTGAGC
AAGGGCGAGGAGCTGTTCACCGGGGTGGTGCCCATCCTGGTCGAGCTGGACGGCGACGTAAACGGCCACA
AGTTCAGCGTGTCCGGCGAGGGCGAGGGCGATGCCACCTACGGCAAGCTGACCCTGAAGTTCATCTGCAC
CACCGGCAAGCTGCCCGTGCCCTGGCCCACCCTCGTGACCACCCTGAGCTACGGCGTGCAGTGCTTCGCC
CGCTACCCCGACCACATGAAGCAGCACGACTTCTTCAAGTCCGCCATGCCCGAAGGCTACGTCCAGGAGC
GCACCATCTTCTTCAAGGACGACGGCAACTACAAGACCCGCGCCGAGGTGAAGTTCGAGGGCGACACCCT
GGTGAACCGCATCGAGCTGAAGGGCATCGACTTCAAGGAGGACGGCAACATCCTGGGGCACAAGCTGGAG
TACAACTACAACAGCCACAACGTCTATATCACCGCCGACAAGCAGAAGAACGGCATCAAGGCCAACTTCA
AGATCCGCCACAACATCGAGGACGGCGGCGTGCAGCTCGCCGACCACTACCAGCAGAACACCCCCATCGG
CGACGGCCCCGTGCTGCTGCCCGACAACCACTACCTGAGCATCCAGTCCAAGCTGAGCAAAGACCCCAAC
GAGAAGCGCGATCACATGGTCCTGCTGGAGTTCGTGACCGCCGCCGGGATCACTCTCGGCATGGACGAGC
TGTACAAGTAAGCGGCCGCGACTCTAGATCATAATCAGCCATACCACATTTGTAGAGGTTTTACTTGCTT
TAAAAAACCTCCCACACCTCCCCCTGAACCTGAAACATAAAATGAATGCAATTGTTGTTGTTAACTTGTT
TATTGCAGCTTATAATGGTTACAAATAAAGCAATAGCATCACAAATTTCACAAATAAAGCATTTTTTTCA
CTGCATTCTAGTTGTGGTTTGTCCAAACTCATCAATGTATCTTAAGGCGTAAATTGTAAGCGTTAATATT
TTGTTAAAATTCGCGTTAAATTTTTGTTAAATCAGCTCATTTTTTAACCAATAGGCCGAAATCGGCAAAA
TCCCTTATAAATCAAAAGAATAGACCGAGATAGGGT
[37 nt withheld, positions 1927-1963]
AAAGAACGTGGACTCCAACGTCAAAGG
[49 nt withheld, positions 1991-2039]
T
[91 nt withheld, positions 2041-2131]
G
[124 nt withheld, positions 2133-2256]
CAGGTGGCACTTTTCGGGGAAATGTGCGCGGAACCCCTATTTGTTTATTTTTCTAAATACATTCAAATAT
GTATCCGCTCATGAGACAATAACCCTGATAAATGCTTCAATAATATTGAAAAAGGAAGAGTCCTGAGGCG
GAAAGAACCAGCTGTGGAATGTGTGTCAGTTAGGGTGTGGAAAGTCCCCAGGCTCCCCAGCAGGCAGAAG
TATGCAAAGCATGCATCTCAATTAGTCAGCAACCAGGTGTGGAAAGTCCCCAGGCTCCCCAGCAGGCAGA
AGTATGCAAAGCATGCATCTCAATTAGTCAGCAACCATAGTCCCGCCCCTAACTCCGCCCATCCCGCCCC
TAACTCCGCCCAGTTCCGCCCATTCTCCGCCCCATGGCTGACTAATTTTTTTTATTTATGCAGAGGCCGA
GGCCGCCTCGGCCTCTGAGCTATTCCAGAAGTAGTGAGGAGGCTTTTTTGGAGGCCTAGGCTTTTGCAAA
GATCGATCAAGAGACAGGATGAGGATCGTTTCGCATGATTGAACAAGATGGATTGCACGCAGGTTCTCCG
GCCGCTTGGGTGGAGAGGCTATTCGGCTATGACTGGGCACAACAGACAATCGGCTGCTCTGATGCCGCCG
TGTTCCGGCTGTCAGCGCAGGGGCGCCCGGTTCTTTTTGTCAAGACCGACCTGTCCGGTGCCCTGAATGA
ACTGCAAGACGAGGCAGCGCGGCTATCGTGGCTGGCCACGACGGGCGTTCCTTGCGCAGCTGTGCTCGAC
GTTGTCACTGAAGCGGGAAGGGACTGGCTGCTATTGGGCGAAGTGCCGGGGCAGGATCTCCTGTCATCTC
ACCTTGCTCCTGCCGAGAAAGTATCCATCATGGCTGATGCAATGCGGCGGCTGCATACGCTTGATCCGGC
TACCTGCCCATTCGACCACCAAGCGAAACATCGCATCGAGCGAGCACGTACTCGGATGGAAGCCGGTCTT
GTCGATCAGGATGATCTGGACGAAGAGCATCAGGGGCTCGCGCCAGCCGAACTGTTCGCCAGGCTCAAGG
CGAGCATGCCCGACGGCGAGGATCTCGTCGTGACCCATGGCGATGCCTGCTTGCCGAATATCATGGTGGA
AAATGGCCGCTTTTCTGGATTCATCGACTGTGGCCGGCTGGGTGTGGCGGACCGCTATCAGGACATAGCG
TTGGCTACCCGTGATATTGCTGAAGAGCTTGGCGGCGAATGGGCTGACCGCTTCCTCGTGCTTTACGGTA
TCGCCGCTCCCGATTCGCAGCGCATCGCCTTCTATCGCCTTCTTGACGAGTTCTTCTGAGCGGGACTCTG
GGGTTCGAAATGACCGACCAAGCGACGCCCAACCTGCCATCACGAGATTTCGATTCCACCGCCGCCTTCT
ATGAAAGGTTGGGCTTCGGAATCGTTTTCCGGGACGCCGGCTGGATGATCCTCCAGCGCGGGGATCTCAT
GCTGGAGTTCTTCGCCCACCCTAGGGGGAGGCTAACTGAAACACGGAAGGAGACAATACCGGAAGGAACC
CGCGCTATGACGGCAATAAAAAGACAGAATAAAACGCACGGTGTTGGGTCGTTTGTTCATAAACGCGGGG
TTCGGTCCCAGGGCTGGCACTCTGTCGATACCCCACCGAGACCCCATTGGGGCCAATACGCCCGCGTTTC
TTCCTTTTCCCCACCCCACCCCCCAAGTTCGGGTGAAGGCCCAGGGCTCGCAGCCAACGTCGGGGCGGCA
GGCCCTGCCATAGCCTCAGGTTACTCATATATACTTTAGATTGATTTAAAACTTCATTTTTAATTTAAAA
GGATCTAGGTGAAGATCCTTTTTGATAATCTCATGACCAAAATCCCTTAACGTGAGTTTTCGTTCCACTG
AGCGTCAGACCCCGTAGAAAAGATCAAAGGATCTTCTTGAGATCCTTTTTTTCTGCGCGTAATCTGCTGC
TTGCAAACAAAAAAACCACCGCTACCAGCGGTGGTTTGTTTGCCGGATCAAGAGCTACCAACTCTTTTTC
CGAAGGTAACTGGCTTCAGCAGAGCGCAGATACCAAATACTGTTCTTCTAGTGTAGCCGTAGTTAGGCCA
CCACTTCAAGAACTCTGTAGCACCGCCTACATACCTCGCTCTGCTAATCCTGTTACCAGTGGCTGCTGCC
AGTGGCGATAAGTCGTGTCTTACCGGGTTGGACTCAAGACGATAGTTACCGGATAAGGCGCAGCGGTCGG
GCTGAACGGGGGGTTCGTGCACACAGCCCAGCTTGGAGCGAACGACCTACACCGAACTGAGATACCTACA
GCGTGAGCTATGAGAAAGCGCCACGCTTCCCGAAGGGAGAAAGGCGGACAGGTATCCGGTAAGCGGCAGG
GTCGGAACAGGAGAGCGCACGAGGGAGCTTCCAGGGGGAAACGCCTGGTATCTTTATAGTCCTGTCGGGT
TTCGCCACCTCTGACTTGAGCGTCGATTTTTGTGATGCTCGTCAGGGGGGCGGAGCCTATGGAAAAACGC
CAGCAACGCGGCCTTTTTACGGTTCCTGGCCTTTTGCTGGCCTTTTGCTCACATGTTCTTTCCTGCGTTA
TCC
