>Addgene plasmid #112940 | CytERM-LSS-SGFP2 | depositor partial sequence | sequence record 213016 | Partial Sequence
CCTGATTCTGTGGATAACCGTATTACCGCCATGCATTAGTTATTAATAGTAATCAATTACGGGGTCATTA
GTTCATAGCCCATATATGGAGTTCCGCGTTACATAACTTACGGTAAATGGCCCGCCTGGCTGACCGCCCA
ACGACCCCCGCCCATTGACGTCAATAATGACGTATGTTCCCATAGTAACGCCAATAGGGACTTTCCATTG
ACGTCAATGGGTGGAGTATTTACGGTAAACTGCCCACTTGGCAGTACATCAAGTGTATCATATGCCAAGT
ACGCCCCCTATTGACGTCAATGACGGTAAATGGCCCGCCTGGCATTATGCCCAGTACATGACCTTATGGG
ACTTTCCTACTTGGCAGTACATCTACGTATTAGTCATCGCTATTACCATGGTGATGCGGTTTTGGCAGTA
CATCAATGGGCGTGGATAGCGGTTTGACTCACGGGGATTTCCAAGTCTCCACCCCATTGACGTCAATGGG
AGTTTGTTTTGGCACCAAAATCAACGGGACTTTCCAAAATGTCGTAACAACTCCGCCCCATTGACGCAAA
TGGGCGGTAGGCGTGTACGGTGGGAGGTCTATATAAGCAGAGCTGGTTTAGTGAACCGTCAGATCCGCTA
GCGCTACCGGACTCAGATCTGGTACCCCTTGCAGCTTCCAGTTGTCAGGAAGAGAAGGCTCCCATGGATC
CTGTGGTGGTGCTGGGGCTCTGTCTCTCCTGTTTGCTTCTCCTTTCACTCTGGAAACAGAGCTATGGGGG
AGGGAAGCTTCGAATTCTGCAGTCGACGGTACCGCGGGCCCGGGATCCACCGGTCGCCACCATGGTGAGC
AAGGGCGAGGAGCTGTTCACCGGGGTGGTGCCCATCCTGGTCGAGCTGGACGGCGACGTAAACGGCCACA
AGTTCAGCGTGTCCGGCGAGGGCGAGGGCGATGCCACCTACGGCAAGCTGACCCTGAAGTTCATCTGCAC
CACCGGCAAGCTGCCCGTGCCCTGGCCCACCCTCGTGACCACCCTGAGCTACGGCGTGCAGTGCTTCGCC
CGCTACCCCGACCACATGAAGCAGCACGACTTCTTCAAGTCCGCCATGCCCGAAGGCTACGTCCAGGAGC
GCACCATCTTCTTCAAGGACGACGGCAACTACAAGACCCGCGCCGAGGTGAAGTTCGAGGGCGACACCCT
GGTGAACCGCATCGAGCTGAAGGGCATCGACTTCAAGGAGGACGGCAACATCCTGGGGCACAAGCTGGAG
TACAACTACAACAGCCACAACGTCTATATCACCGCCGACAAGCAGAAGAACGGCATCAAGGCCAACTTCA
AGATCCGCCACAACATCGAGGACGGCGGCGTGCAGCTCGCCGACCACTACCAGCAGAACACCCCCATCGG
CGACGGCCCCGTGCTGCTGCCCGACAACCACTACCTGAGCATCCAGTCCAAGCTGAGCAAAGACCCCAAC
GAGAAGCGCGATCACATGGTCCTGCTGGAGTTCGTGACCGCCGCCGGGATCACTCTCGGCATGGACGAGC
TGTACA
